Addgene plasmid #206483: F15-pAc5.1 EGFP Vasa
Purpose: Vasa expression for Schneider cell imaging
Depositing lab: Anne Ephrussi. Depositing organization: European Molecular Biology Laboratory (EMBL), Heidelberg. Publication: ReLo is a simple and rapid colocalization assay to identify and characterize direct protein-protein interactions. Salgania HK, Metz J, Jeske M. Nat Commun. 2024 Apr 3;15(1):2875. doi: 10.1038/s41467-024-47233-4. PubMed 38570497.
Backbone
  Vector backbone: T5-pAc5.1 EGFP-EcoRV
  Vector type: Insect Expression
Growth in bacteria
  Bacterial resistance: Ampicillin, 100 μg/mL
  Growth temperature: 37°C
  Growth strain: DH5alpha
  Copy number: High Copy
Gene/Insert
  Gene/Insert name: Vasa
  Species: D. melanogaster (fly)
  Tag / fusion protein: EGFP (N terminal on insert)
  Cloning method: Restriction Enzyme; 5′ cloning site Unknown (unknown if destroyed); 3′ cloning site Unknown (unknown if destroyed)
Terms and licenses: Academic/Nonprofit Terms; Industry Terms: Not Available to Industry
Depositor comments: Please visit https://www.biorxiv.org/content/10.1101/2022.03.04.482790v2 for bioRxiv preprint.
How to cite: F15-pAc5.1 EGFP Vasa was a gift from Anne Ephrussi (Addgene plasmid # 206483 ; http://n2t.net/addgene:206483 ; RRID:Addgene_206483)
