[The description below was written by a language model from this plasmid's Addgene catalogue record and pLannotate feature annotations shown in this document.]
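Description:
F15-pAc5.1 EGFP Vasa is an insect-cell expression plasmid of about 8 kb, built on a pAc5.1-type backbone (T5-pAc5.1 EGFP-EcoRV) and intended for expression in Drosophila Schneider cells. In bacteria it is maintained as a high-copy plasmid through a ColE1/pUC-type origin and selected with ampicillin via the β-lactamase gene and its own promoter. The feature table shows no marker for selection in insect cells, which fits use by transient transfection. Short fragments annotated as a tetracycline resistance gene and SV40 large T antigen appear to be non-functional backbone remnants.

The expression cassette is driven by the Drosophila melanogaster actin 5C (Ac5) promoter, a strong constitutive promoter in fly cell lines. Downstream lies an EGFP coding sequence followed closely by the D. melanogaster vasa (vas) coding sequence, giving Vasa with an N-terminal EGFP tag as stated in the catalogue entry. A V5 epitope tag sequence from the backbone is annotated a short distance after the vasa coding region. The record does not indicate whether it is in frame and translated or separated from Vasa by a stop codon, and the catalogue lists only EGFP as a tag. An SV40 polyadenylation signal follows the cassette for transcript 3′-end processing. The restriction sites used for cloning are not recorded.

The stated purpose is Vasa expression for imaging in Schneider cells. The associated publication describes ReLo, a colocalization assay for identifying and characterizing direct protein–protein interactions, so the green-fluorescent Vasa fusion presumably serves as one of the fluorescently tagged partners whose subcellular localization is monitored by microscopy.
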