Features (pLannotate 1.2.2; 10 found; start..end, strand, type, name):
      8..2517    +  promoter       Ac5 promoter: Drosophila melanogaster actin 5C promoter
   2537..3253    +  CDS            EGFP: EGFP is a basic (constitutively fluorescent) green fluorescent protein published in 1996, derived from Aequorea victoria. It is reported to be a rapidly-maturing weak dimer with moderate acid sensitivity.
   3275..5218    +  CDS            vas: VASA1_DROME - Also known as vasa From Drosophila melanogaster (Fruit fly).
   5270..5311    +  CDS            V5 tag: epitope tag from simian virus 5
   5411..5545    -  polyA_signal   SV40 poly(A) signal: SV40 polyadenylation signal
   5568..5652    -  CDS            large T antigen (fragment): large T antigen from SV40 (simian virus 40)
   5653..6100    +  CDS            TcR (fragment): tetracycline efflux protein; tet; confers resistance to tetracycline
   6146..6734    -  rep_origin     ori: high-copy-number ColE1/pMB1/pBR322/pUC origin of replication
   6905..7765    -  CDS            AmpR: β-lactamase; bla; confers resistance to ampicillin, carbenicillin, and related antibiotics
   7766..7870    -  promoter       AmpR promoter: bla
>Addgene plasmid #206483 | F15-pAc5.1 EGFP Vasa | addgene full sequence | sequence record 407247 | Addgene NGS Result
AAAAAATCATGAATGGCATCAACTCTGAATCAAATCTTTGCAGATGCACCTACTTCTCATTTCCACTGTC
ACATCATTTTTCCAGATCTCGCTGCCTGTTATGTGGCCCACAAACCAAGACACGTTTTATGGCCATTAAA
GCTGGCTGATCGTCGCCAAACACCAAATACATAATGAATATGTACACATTCGAGAAAGAAGCGATCAAAG
AAGCGTCTTCGGGCGGAGTAGGAGAATGCGGAGGAGAAGGAGAACGAGCTGATCTAGTATCTCTCCACAA
TCCAATGCCAACTGACCAACTGGCCATATTCGGAGCAATTTGAAGCCAATTTCCATCGCCTGGCGATCGC
TCCATTCTTGGCTATATGTTTTTCACCGTTACCCGGGGCCATTTTCAAAGACTCGTCGGCAAGATAAGAT
TGTGTCACTCGCTGTCTCTCTTCATTTGTCGAAGAATGCTGAGGAATTTCGCGATGACGTCGGCGAGTAT
TTTGAAGAATGAGAATAATTTGTATTTATACGAAAATCAGTTAGTGGAATTTTCTACAAAAACATGTTAT
CTATAGATAATTTTGTTGCAAAATATGTTGACTATGACAAAGATTGTATGTATATACCTTTAATGTATTC
TCATTTTCTTATGTATTTATAATGGCAATGATGATACTGATGATATTTTAAGATGATGCCAGACCAAAAG
GCTTGAATTTCTGCGTCTTTTGCCGAACGCAGTGCATGTGCAATTGTTGTTTTTTGGAATATTCAATTTT
CGGACTGTCCGCTTTGATTTCAGTTTCTTGGCTTATTCAAAAAGCAAAGTAAAGCCAAAAAAGCGAGATG
GCAATACCAAATGCGGCAAAACGGTAGTGGAAGGAAAGGGGTGCGGGGCAGCGGAAGGAAGGGTGGGGCG
GGGCGTGGCGGGGTCTGTGGCTGGGCGCGACGTCACCGACGTTGGAGCCACTCCTTTGACCATGTGTGCG
TGTGTGTATTATTCGTGTCTCGCCACTCGCCGGTTGTTTTTTTCTTTTTATGCTGCGCTCTCTCTAGCGC
CATCTCGCTTACGCATGCTCAACGCACCGCATGTTGCCGTTTCCTTTTATGCGTCATTTTGGCTCGAAAT
AGGCAATTATTTAAACAAAGATTAGTCAACGAAAACGCTAAAATAAATAAGTCTACAATATGGTTACTTA
TTGCCATGTGTGTGCAGCCAACGATAGCAACAAAAGCAACAACACAGGTGGCTTTCCCTCTTTCACTTTT
TGTTTGCAAGCCGCGTGCGAGCAAGACGGCACGACCGGCAAACGCAATTACGCTGACAAAGAGCAGACGA
AGTTTTGGCGAAAAACATCAAGGCGCCTGATACGAATGCATTTGCAATAACAATTGCGATATTTAATATT
GTTTATGAAGCTGTTTGACTTCAAAACACACAAAAAAAAAAATAAAACAAATTATTTGAAAGAGAATTAG
GAATCGGACGCTTATCGTTAGGGTAACAACAAGAAATGCTTACTGAGTCACAGCCTCTGGAAAACTGCCG
CAAGCCAGAGAGAGAGAGAAAAAGAGGGAGAGCAGCTTAGACCGCATGTGCTTGTGTGTGAGGCGTCTCT
CTCTTCGTCTCTGTTGCGCAAACGCATAGACTGCACTGAAAAAATCGATTACCTATTTTTTATGAATGAA
TATTTGCACTATTACTATTCAAAACTATTAAGATAGCAATCACATTCAATAGCCAAATACTATACCACCT
GAGCGATGCAACGAAATGATCAATTTGAGCAAAAATGCTGCATATTTAGGACGGCATCATTATAGAAATG
CTTCTTGCTGTGTACTTTTCTCTCGTCTGGCAGCTGTTTCGCCGTTATTGTTAAAACCGGCTTAAGTTAG
GTGTGTTTTCTACGACTAGTGAATGCCCTACTAGAAGATGTGTGTTGCACAAAATGTCCCTGGAATAACC
AATTTGAAGTGCAGATAGCAGTAAACGTAAGCTAATATGAATATTATTTAACTGTAATGTTTTAATATCG
CTGGACATTACTAATAAACCCACTATAAACACATGTACATATGTATGTTTTGGCATACAATGAGTAGTTG
GGGAAAAAATGTGTAAAAGCACCGTGACCATCACAGCATAAAGATAACCAGCTGAAGTATCGAATATGAG
TAACCCCCAAATTGAATCACATGCCGCAACTGATAGGACCCATGGAAGTACACTCTTCATGGCGATATAC
AAGACACACACAAGCACGAACACCCAGTTGCGGAGGAAATTCTCCGTAAATGAAAACCCAATCGGCGAAC
AATTCATACCCATATATGGTAAAAGTTTTGAACGCGACTTGAGAGCGGAGAGCATTGCGGCTGATAAGGT
TTTAGCGCTAAGCGGGCTTTATAAAACGGGCTGCGGGACCAGTTTTCATATCACTACCGTTTGAGTTCTT
GTGCTGTGTGGATACTCCTCCCGACACAAAGCCGCTCCATCAGCCAGCAGTCGTCTAATCCAGAGACCCC
GGATCGGGGTACCATCATGGTGAGCAAGGGCGAGGAGCTGTTCACCGGGGTGGTGCCCATCCTGGTCGAG
CTGGACGGCGACGTAAACGGCCACAAGTTCAGCGTGTCCGGCGAGGGCGAGGGCGATGCCACCTACGGCA
AGCTGACCCTGAAGTTCATCTGCACCACCGGCAAGCTGCCCGTGCCCTGGCCCACCCTCGTGACCACCCT
GACCTACGGCGTGCAGTGCTTCAGCCGCTACCCCGACCACATGAAGCAGCACGACTTCTTCAAGTCCGCC
ATGCCCGAAGGCTACGTCCAGGAGCGCACCATCTTCTTCAAGGACGACGGCAACTACAAGACCCGCGCCG
AGGTGAAGTTCGAGGGCGACACCCTGGTGAACCGCATCGAGCTGAAGGGCATCGACTTCAAGGAGGACGG
CAACATCCTGGGGCACAAGCTGGAGTACAACTACAACAGCCACAACGTCTATATCATGGCCGACAAGCAG
AAGAACGGCATCAAGGTGAACTTCAAGATCCGCCACAACATCGAGGACGGCAGCGTGCAGCTCGCCGACC
ACTACCAGCAGAACACCCCCATCGGCGACGGCCCCGTGCTGCTGCCCGACAACCACTACCTGAGCACCCA
GTCCGCCCTGAGCAAAGACCCCAACGAGAAGCGCGATCACATGGTCCTGCTGGAGTTCGTGACCGCCGCC
GGGATCACTCTCGGCATGGACGAGCTGTACAAGCCAAGCTTGAATTCTGCAGATATGTCTGACGACTGGG
ATGATGAGCCCATTGTTGATACTCGCGGCGCCCGCGGTGGAGATTGGAGCGATGATGAGGACACGGCCAA
GAGCTTCAGCGGCGAAGCTGAAGGCGATGGTGTTGGAGGGAGCGGTGGTGAAGGCGGCGGCTACCAAGGA
GGAAATCGAGATGTGTTCGGAAGGATCGGCGGAGGCAGAGGAGGAGGAGCTGGAGGTTATCGAGGAGGAA
ATCGAGATGGAGGGGGCTTCCACGGTGGACGTCGCGAGGGAGAAAGGGACTTCCGCGGTGGAGAAGGCGG
CTTCCGCGGTGGACAAGGCGGCTCCCGCGGTGGACAAGGCGGCTCCCGCGGGGGACAAGGCGGCTTCCGT
GGTGGAGAAGGCGGCTTCCGCGGTCGGCTGTACGAAAACGAGGATGGTGATGAACGTCGTGGAAGACTAG
ATCGGGAGGAACGCGGCGGTGAACGTGGTGAAAGAGGGGACGGTGGTTTTGCGAGGCGCCGTCGAAATGA
AGATGATATAAATAATAATAATAATATCGCCGAAGATGTCGAAAGGAAGCGAGAGTTTTATATTCCTCCC
GAGCCGTCCAACGATGCAATTGAGATATTCAGCAGTGGCATCGCTTCCGGGATTCATTTTTCGAAATACA
ACAACATACCGGTTAAGGTGACCGGCAGCGATGTTCCACAACCTATACAACATTTTACGAGCGCTGATTT
GAGAGATATTATTATAGACAATGTAAACAAATCTGGATACAAAATACCGACACCAATACAAAAGTGTTCC
ATACCAGTAATATCCTCTGGTCGAGACCTAATGGCGTGTGCCCAGACGGGTTCTGGAAAAACGGCAGCTT
TTTTGTTGCCCATTTTGAGCAAGTTGTTGGAGGATCCCCATGAACTGGAGCTTGGAAGACCCCAGGTAGT
GATTGTATCCCCAACAAGGGAGCTGGCAATTCAGATCTTTAACGAGGCGAGGAAGTTTGCTTTCGAGTCA
TATCTAAAGATCGGTATTGTTTACGGAGGCACCTCGTTCAGACATCAAAACGAGTGCATTACCAGAGGCT
GCCATGTAGTGATCGCCACTCCGGGACGACTTCTGGATTTCGTGGATCGGACCTTTATCACGTTTGAAGA
CACTCGATTCGTTGTGCTGGATGAGGCCGATCGCATGCTAGATATGGGTTTCTCAGAAGACATGCGAAGA
ATCATGACGCATGTAACTATGCGTCCAGAACATCAGACATTGATGTTTTCCGCCACGTTTCCAGAAGAAA
TCCAAAGAATGGCCGGCGAATTCCTTAAAAATTACGTTTTCGTCGCCATTGGCATTGTAGGCGGAGCTTG
CTCTGATGTGAAGCAGACCATATACGAAGTTAATAAGTACGCCAAGCGATCCAAGCTAATAGAAATCCTT
TCCGAGCAAGCAGATGGCACCATTGTGTTTGTGGAGACAAAGCGTGGCGCCGACTTTTTAGCTTCCTTCC
TGTCAGAAAAGGAGTTTCCGACGACCTCCATTCATGGCGATCGTCTCCAGAGTCAACGCGAGCAGGCCTT
GCGTGATTTCAAGAACGGCTCTATGAAGGTTCTCATAGCCACTTCAGTGGCTTCTCGTGGATTAGACATT
AAAAACATCAAGCATGTGATCAACTATGACATGCCCAGCAAGATCGATGACTACGTACATCGCATTGGAC
GTACAGGTCGTGTAGGCAATAATGGACGAGCCACAAGCTTCTTTGACCCTGAAAAGGATCGAGCTATTGC
TGCGGACTTGGTAAAAATCTTGGAGGGATCTGGCCAGACTGTTCCGGACTTTCTACGCACCTGTGGTGCC
GGCGGTGATGGGGGTTACTCCAATCAAAATTTCGGTGGGGTGGATGTGCGTGGCAGGGGAAATTACGTCG
GCGATGCCACCAATGTCGAGGAAGAAGAGCAATGGGATTGAATCCAGCACAGTGGCGGCCGCTCGAGTCT
AGAGGGCCCGCGGTTCGAAGGTAAGCCTATCCCTAACCCTCTCCTCGGTCTCGATTCTACGCGTACCGGT
CATCATCACCATCACCATTGAGTTTAAACCCGCTGATCAGCCTCGACTGTGCCTTCTAAGGCCTGAGCTC
GCTGATCAGCCTCGATCGAGGATCCAGACATGATAAGATACATTGATGAGTTTGGACAAACCACAACTAG
AATGCAGTGAAAAAAATGCTTTATTTGTGAAATTTGTGATGCTATTGCTTTATTTGTAACCATTATAAGC
TGCAATAAACAAGTTAACAACAACAATTGCATTCATTTTATGTTTCAGGTTCAGGGGGAGGTGTGGGAGG
TTTTTTAAAGCAAGTAAAACCTCTACAAATGTGGTATGGCTGATTATGATCAGTCGACCGATGCCCTTGA
GAGCCTTCAACCCAGTCAGCTCCTTCCGGTGGGCGCGGGGCATGACTATCGTCGCCGCACTTATGACTGT
CTTCTTTATCATGCAACTCGTAGGACAGGTGCCGGCAGCGCTCTGGGTCATTTTCGGCGAGGACCGCTTT
CGCTGGAGCGCGACGATGATCGGCCTGTCGCTTGCGGTATTCGGAATCTTGCACGCCCTCGCTCAAGCCT
TCGTCACTGGTCCCGCCACCAAACGTTTCGGCGAGAAGCAGGCCATTATCGCCGGCATGGCGGCCGACGC
GCTGGGCTACGTCTTGCTGGCGTTCGCGACGCGAGGCTGGATGGCCTTCCCCATTATGATTCTTCTCGCT
TCCGGCGGCATCGGGATGCCCGCGTTGCAGGCCATGCTGTCCAGGCAGGTAGATGACGACCATCAGGGAC
AGCTTCAAGGCCAGCAAAAGGCCAGGAACCGTAAAAAGGCCGCGTTGCTGGCGTTTTTCCATAGGCTCCG
CCCCCCTGACGAGCATCACAAAAATCGACGCTCAAGTCAGAGGTGGCGAAACCCGACAGGACTATAAAGA
TACCAGGCGTTTCCCCCTGGAAGCTCCCTCGTGCGCTCTCCTGTTCCGACCCTGCCGCTTACCGGATACC
TGTCCGCCTTTCTCCCTTCGGGAAGCGTGGCGCTTTCTCATAGCTCACGCTGTAGGTATCTCAGTTCGGT
GTAGGTCGTTCGCTCCAAGCTGGGCTGTGTGCACGAACCCCCCGTTCAGCCCGACCGCTGCGCCTTATCC
GGTAACTATCGTCTTGAGTCCAACCCGGTAAGACACGACTTATCGCCACTGGCAGCAGCCACTGGTAACA
GGATTAGCAGAGCGAGGTATGTAGGCGGTGCTACAGAGTTCTTGAAGTGGTGGCCTAACTACGGCTACAC
TAGAAGGACAGTATTTGGTATCTGCGCTCTGCTGAAGCCAGTTACCTTCGGAAAAAGAGTTGGTAGCTCT
TGATCCGGCAAACAAACCACCGCTGGTAGCGGTGGTTTTTTTGTTTGCAAGCAGCAGATTACGCGCAGAA
AAAAAGGATCTCAAGAAGATCCTTTGATCTTTTCTACGGGGTCTGACGCTCAGTGGAACGAAAACTCACG
TTAAGGGATTTTGGTCATGAGATTATCAAAAAGGATCTTCACCTAGATCCTTTTAAATTAAAAATGAAGT
TTTAAATCAATCTAAAGTATATATGAGTAAACTTGGTCTGACAGTTACCAATGCTTAATCAGTGAGGCAC
CTATCTCAGCGATCTGTCTATTTCGTTCATCCATAGTTGCCTGACTCCCCGTCGTGTAGATAACTACGAT
ACGGGAGGGCTTACCATCTGGCCCCAGTGCTGCAATGATACCGCGAGACCCACGCTCACCGGCTCCAGAT
TTATCAGCAATAAACCAGCCAGCCGGAAGGGCCGAGCGCAGAAGTGGTCCTGCAACTTTATCCGCCTCCA
TCCAGTCTATTAATTGTTGCCGGGAAGCTAGAGTAAGTAGTTCGCCAGTTAATAGTTTGCGCAACGTTGT
TGCCATTGCTGCAGGCATCGTGGTGTCACGCTCGTCGTTTGGTATGGCTTCATTCAGCTCCGGTTCCCAA
CGATCAAGGCGAGTTACATGATCCCCCATGTTGTGCAAAAAAGCGGTTAGCTCCTTCGGTCCTCCGATCG
TTGTCAGAAGTAAGTTGGCCGCAGTGTTATCACTCATGGTTATGGCAGCACTGCATAATTCTCTTACTGT
CATGCCATCCGTAAGATGCTTTTCTGTGACTGGTGAGTACTCAACCAAGTCATTCTGAGAATAGTGTATG
CGGCGACCGAGTTGCTCTTGCCCGGCGTCAACACGGGATAATACCGCGCCACATAGCAGAACTTTAAAAG
TGCTCATCATTGGAAAACGTTCTTCGGGGCGAAAACTCTCAAGGATCTTACCGCTGTTGAGATCCAGTTC
GATGTAACCCACTCGTGCACCCAACTGATCTTCAGCATCTTTTACTTTCACCAGCGTTTCTGGGTGAGCA
AAAACAGGAAGGCAAAATGCCGCAAAAAAGGGAATAAGGGCGACACGGAAATGTTGAATACTCATACTCT
TCCTTTTTCAATATTATTGAAGCATTTATCAGGGTTATTGTCTCATGAGCGGATACATATTTGAATGTAT
TTAGAAAAATAAACAAATAGGGGTTCCGCGCACATTTCCCCGAAAAGTGCCACCTGACGTCTAAGAAACC
ATTATTATCATGACATTAACCTATAAAAATAGGCGTATCACGAGGCCCTTTCGTCTTCAAGAATTAATTC
TATATTCTAAAAACACAAATGATACTTCTAAA
