>Addgene plasmid #206483 | F15-pAc5.1 EGFP Vasa | depositor partial sequence | sequence record 401816 | Dm Vasa
ATGTCTGACGACTGGGATGATGAGCCCATTGTTGATACTCGCGGCGCCCGCGGTGGAGATTGGAGCGATG
ATGAGGACACGGCCAAGAGCTTCAGCGGCGAAGCTGAAGGCGATGGTGTTGGAGGGAGCGGTGGTGAAGG
CGGCGGCTACCAAGGAGGAAATCGAGATGTGTTCGGAAGGATCGGCGGAGGCAGAGGAGGAGGAGCTGGA
GGTTATCGAGGAGGAAATCGAGATGGAGGGGGCTTCCACGGTGGACGTCGCGAGGGAGAAAGGGACTTCC
GCGGTGGAGAAGGCGGCTTCCGCGGTGGACAAGGCGGCTCCCGCGGTGGACAAGGCGGCTCCCGCGGGGG
ACAAGGCGGCTTCCGTGGTGGAGAAGGCGGCTTCCGCGGTCGGCTGTACGAAAACGAGGATGGTGATGAA
CGTCGTGGAAGACTAGATCGGGAGGAACGCGGCGGTGAACGTGGTGAAAGAGGGGACGGTGGTTTTGCGA
GGCGCCGTCGAAATGAAGATGATATAAATAATAATAATAATATCGCCGAAGATGTCGAAAGGAAGCGAGA
GTTTTATATTCCTCCCGAGCCGTCCAACGATGCAATTGAGATATTCAGCAGTGGCATCGCTTCCGGGATT
CATTTTTCGAAATACAACAACATACCGGTTAAGGTGACCGGCAGCGATGTTCCACAACCTATACAACATT
TTACGAGCGCTGATTTGAGAGATATTATTATAGACAATGTAAACAAATCTGGATACAAAATACCGACACC
AATACAAAAGTGTTCCATACCAGTAATATCCTCTGGTCGAGACCTAATGGCGTGTGCCCAGACGGGTTCT
GGAAAAACGGCAGCTTTTTTGTTGCCCATTTTGAGCAAGTTGTTGGAGGATCCCCATGAACTGGAGCTTG
GAAGACCCCAGGTAGTGATTGTATCCCCAACAAGGGAGCTGGCAATTCAGATCTTTAACGAGGCGAGGAA
GTTTGCTTTCGAGTCATATCTAAAGATCGGTATTGTTTACGGAGGCACCTCGTTCAGACATCAAAACGAG
TGCATTACCAGAGGCTGCCATGTAGTGATCGCCACTCCGGGACGACTTCTGGATTTCGTGGATCGGACCT
TTATCACGTTTGAAGACACTCGATTCGTTGTGCTGGATGAGGCCGATCGCATGCTAGATATGGGTTTCTC
AGAAGACATGCGAAGAATCATGACGCATGTAACTATGCGTCCAGAACATCAGACATTGATGTTTTCCGCC
ACGTTTCCAGAAGAAATCCAAAGAATGGCCGGCGAATTCCTTAAAAATTACGTTTTCGTCGCCATTGGCA
TTGTAGGCGGAGCTTGCTCTGATGTGAAGCAGACCATATACGAAGTTAATAAGTACGCCAAGCGATCCAA
GCTAATAGAAATCCTTTCCGAGCAAGCAGATGGCACCATTGTGTTTGTGGAGACAAAGCGTGGCGCCGAC
TTTTTAGCTTCCTTCCTGTCAGAAAAGGAGTTTCCGACGACCTCCATTCATGGCGATCGTCTCCAGAGTC
AACGCGAGCAGGCCTTGCGTGATTTCAAGAACGGCTCTATGAAGGTTCTCATAGCCACTTCAGTGGCTTC
TCGTGGATTAGACATTAAAAACATCAAGCATGTGATCAACTATGACATGCCCAGCAAGATCGATGACTAC
GTACATCGCATTGGACGTACAGGTCGTGTAGGCAATAATGGACGAGCCACAAGCTTCTTTGACCCTGAAA
AGGATCGAGCTATTGCTGCGGACTTGGTAAAAATCTTGGAGGGATCTGGCCAGACTGTTCCGGACTTTCT
ACGCACCTGTGGTGCCGGCGGTGATGGGGGTTACTCCAATCAAAATTTCGGTGGGGTGGATGTGCGTGGC
AGGGGAAATTACGTCGGCGATGCCACCAATGTCGAGGAAGAAGAGCAATGGGATTGA
